Addgene plasmid #89436: pEGFP-hSyntenin2a
Purpose: mammalian expression of EGFP tagged human Syntenin2a
Depositing lab: Fritz Rathjen. Depositing organization: Max-Delbrueck-Centrum fuer Molekulare Medizin (MDC). Publication: The neural cell recognition molecule neurofascin interacts with syntenin-1 but not with syntenin-2, both of which reveal self-associating activity. Koroll M, Rathjen FG, Volkmer H. J Biol Chem. 2001 Apr 6;276(14):10646-54. doi: 10.1074/jbc.M010647200. Epub 2001 Jan 4. PubMed 11152476.
Backbone
  Vector backbone: pEGFP-N1
  Backbone manufacturer: Clontech
  Vector type: Mammalian Expression
  Selectable markers: Neomycin (select with G418)
Growth in bacteria
  Bacterial resistance: Kanamycin, 50 μg/mL
  Growth temperature: 37°C
  Growth strain: DH5alpha
  Copy number: High Copy
Gene/Insert
  Gene/Insert name: SDCBP2 (alt name: Syntenin-2)
  Species: H. sapiens (human)
  Entrez Gene: SDCBP2 (a.k.a. SITAC, SITAC18, ST-2, ST2)
  Promoter: CMV
  Tag / fusion protein: EGFP (N terminal on backbone)
  Cloning method: Restriction Enzyme; 5′ cloning site EcoRI (unknown if destroyed); 3′ cloning site EcoRI (unknown if destroyed)
  Sequencing primers: 5′ CMV-F
Terms and licenses: Academic/Nonprofit Terms; Industry Terms: Not Available to Industry
How to cite: pEGFP-hSyntenin2a was a gift from Fritz Rathjen (Addgene plasmid # 89436 ; http://n2t.net/addgene:89436 ; RRID:Addgene_89436)
