[The description below was written by a language model from this plasmid's Addgene catalogue record and pLannotate feature annotations shown in this document.]
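Description:
pEGFP-hSyntenin2a is a mammalian expression plasmid for producing human syntenin-2 (SDCBP2, the 2a form named in the plasmid title) as a fusion with enhanced green fluorescent protein. The catalogue lists the backbone as Clontech pEGFP-N1, but it also records EGFP as an N-terminal tag. The feature table of the 5,691 nt sequenced plasmid agrees with the N-terminal placement: the EGFP coding sequence lies directly downstream of the CMV enhancer and immediate early promoter, followed by a short multiple cloning site fragment and then the SDCBP2 open reading frame. This layout is what one would expect of a C-series EGFP vector rather than an N1 vector, so the backbone name should be treated with some caution. The insert was cloned using EcoRI at both ends, and transcription terminates at the SV40 polyadenylation signal after the remaining polylinker sequence.

Propagation in E. coli relies on a high-copy pUC-type origin and kanamycin selection. The Tn5 aminoglycoside phosphotransferase gene (NeoR/KanR) is driven by tandem promoters: a bacterial bla promoter for kanamycin resistance in bacteria, and the SV40 enhancer and early promoter for G418 selection of stably transfected mammalian cells, with an HSV TK polyadenylation signal downstream. An f1 origin is also present and allows single-stranded DNA production. The small ble, large T antigen and bGH fragments in the annotation are probably residual backbone sequence or incidental matches rather than functional elements.

The construct is suited to transient or stable transfection for visualising the localisation of syntenin-2 in living or fixed cells. It comes from work comparing syntenin-1 and syntenin-2 in their binding to neurofascin and their self-association.
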