Features (pLannotate 1.2.2; 16 found; start..end, strand, type, name):
      5..593     +  rep_origin     ori: high-copy-number ColE1/pMB1/pBR322/pUC origin of replication
    768..1071    +  enhancer       CMV enhancer: human cytomegalovirus immediate early enhancer
   1072..1275    +  promoter       CMV promoter: human cytomegalovirus (CMV) immediate early promoter
   1320..2036    +  CDS            EGFP: EGFP is a basic (constitutively fluorescent) green fluorescent protein published in 1996, derived from Aequorea victoria. It is reported to be a rapidly-maturing weak dimer with moderate acid sensitivity.
   2042..2075    +  misc_feature   MCS (fragment): multiple cloning site
   2076..2951    +  CDS            SDCBP2: SDCB2_HUMAN - Also known as SITAC18. Experimental evidence at protein level: Swiss-Prot protein existence level 1. Binds phosphatidylinositol 4,5-bisphosphate (PIP2). May play a role in the organization of nuclear PIP2, cell division and cell survival (PubMed:15961997). From Homo sapiens (Human).
   3026..3062    +  misc_feature   MCS (fragment): multiple cloning site
   3079..3163    +  CDS            large T antigen (fragment): large T antigen from SV40 (simian virus 40)
   3186..3307    +  polyA_signal   SV40 poly(A) signal: SV40 polyadenylation signal
   3341..3769    -  rep_origin     f1 ori (sequence partly withheld): f1 bacteriophage origin of replication; arrow indicates direction of (+) strand synthesis
   3796..3900    +  promoter       AmpR promoter: bla
   3902..4259    +  promoter       SV40 promoter: SV40 enhancer and early promoter
   4294..5088    +  CDS            NeoR/KanR: aminoglycoside phosphotransferase from Tn5; aph(3')-II (or nptII); confers resistance to neomycin, kanamycin, and G418 (Geneticin®)
   5109..5261    +  CDS            ble (fragment): BLE_KLEPN - Experimental evidence at protein level: Swiss-Prot protein existence level 1. Binding protein with a strong affinity to the bleomycin family of antibiotics. Binds to CL990; an antimitotic-antibiotic compound. From Klebsiella pneumoniae.
   5320..5367    +  polyA_signal   HSV TK poly(A) signal: herpes simplex virus thymidine kinase polyadenylation signal (Cole and Stacy, 1985)
   5458..5474    -  polyA_signal   bGH poly(A) signal (fragment): bovine growth hormone polyadenylation signal
>Addgene plasmid #89436 | pEGFP-hSyntenin2a | addgene full sequence | sequence record 177651 | Addgene NGS Result
CTTCTTGAGATCCTTTTTTTCTGCGCGTAATCTGCTGCTTGCAAACAAAAAAACCACCGCTACCAGCGGT
GGTTTGTTTGCCGGATCAAGAGCTACCAACTCTTTTTCCGAAGGTAACTGGCTTCAGCAGAGCGCAGATA
CCAAATACTGTTCTTCTAGTGTAGCCGTAGTTAGGCCACCACTTCAAGAACTCTGTAGCACCGCCTACAT
ACCTCGCTCTGCTAATCCTGTTACCAGTGGCTGCTGCCAGTGGCGATAAGTCGTGTCTTACCGGGTTGGA
CTCAAGACGATAGTTACCGGATAAGGCGCAGCGGTCGGGCTGAACGGGGGGTTCGTGCACACAGCCCAGC
TTGGAGCGAACGACCTACACCGAACTGAGATACCTACAGCGTGAGCTATGAGAAAGCGCCACGCTTCCCG
AAGGGAGAAAGGCGGACAGGTATCCGGTAAGCGGCAGGGTCGGAACAGGAGAGCGCACGAGGGAGCTTCC
AGGGGGAAACGCCTGGTATCTTTATAGTCCTGTCGGGTTTCGCCACCTCTGACTTGAGCGTCGATTTTTG
TGATGCTCGTCAGGGGGGCGGAGCCTATGGAAAAACGCCAGCAACGCGGCCTTTTTACGGTTCCTGGCCT
TTTGCTGGCCTTTTGCTCACATGTTCTTTCCTGCGTTATCCCCTGATTCTGTGGATAACCGTATTACCGC
CATGCATTAGTTATTAATAGTAATCAATTACGGGGTCATTAGTTCATAGCCCATATATGGAGTTCCGCGT
TACATAACTTACGGTAAATGGCCCGCCTGGCTGACCGCCCAACGACCCCCGCCCATTGACGTCAATAATG
ACGTATGTTCCCATAGTAACGCCAATAGGGACTTTCCATTGACGTCAATGGGTGGAGTATTTACGGTAAA
CTGCCCACTTGGCAGTACATCAAGTGTATCATATGCCAAGTACGCCCCCTATTGACGTCAATGACGGTAA
ATGGCCCGCCTGGCATTATGCCCAGTACATGACCTTATGGGACTTTCCTACTTGGCAGTACATCTACGTA
TTAGTCATCGCTATTACCATGGTGATGCGGTTTTGGCAGTACATCAATGGGCGTGGATAGCGGTTTGACT
CACGGGGATTTCCAAGTCTCCACCCCATTGACGTCAATGGGAGTTTGTTTTGGCACCAAAATCAACGGGA
CTTTCCAAAATGTCGTAACAACTCCGCCCCATTGACGCAAATGGGCGGTAGGCGTGTACGGTGGGAGGTC
TATATAAGCAGAGCTGGTTTAGTGAACCGTCAGATCCGCTAGCGCTACCGGTCGCCACCATGGTGAGCAA
GGGCGAGGAGCTGTTCACCGGGGTGGTGCCCATCCTGGTCGAGCTGGACGGCGACGTAAACGGCCACAAG
TTCAGCGTGTCCGGCGAGGGCGAGGGCGATGCCACCTACGGCAAGCTGACCCTGAAGTTCATCTGCACCA
CCGGCAAGCTGCCCGTGCCCTGGCCCACCCTCGTGACCACCCTGACCTACGGCGTGCAGTGCTTCAGCCG
CTACCCCGACCACATGAAGCAGCACGACTTCTTCAAGTCCGCCATGCCCGAAGGCTACGTCCAGGAGCGC
ACCATCTTCTTCAAGGACGACGGCAACTACAAGACCCGCGCCGAGGTGAAGTTCGAGGGCGACACCCTGG
TGAACCGCATCGAGCTGAAGGGCATCGACTTCAAGGAGGACGGCAACATCCTGGGGCACAAGCTGGAGTA
CAACTACAACAGCCACAACGTCTATATCATGGCCGACAAGCAGAAGAACGGCATCAAGGTGAACTTCAAG
ATCCGCCACAACATCGAGGACGGCAGCGTGCAGCTCGCCGACCACTACCAGCAGAACACCCCCATCGGCG
ACGGCCCCGTGCTGCTGCCCGACAACCACTACCTGAGCACCCAGTCCGCCCTGAGCAAAGACCCCAACGA
GAAGCGCGATCACATGGTCCTGCTGGAGTTCGTGACCGCCGCCGGGATCACTCTCGGCATGGACGAGCTG
TACAAGTCCGGCCGGACTCAGATCTCGAGCTCAAGCTTCGAATTCATGTCATCCCTGTACCCATCTCTAG
AGGACCTAAAAGTGGACCAAGCCATTCAGGCCCAGGTCAGAGCCTCACCCAAGATGCCAGCCCTGCCAGT
CCAGGCAACAGCCATTTCCCCACCACCAGTTTTGTACCCAAACTTGGCAGAACTGGAAAATTATATGGGT
CTTTCCCTCTCCAGCCAAGAAGTCCAGGAGAGCCTGCTTCATATTCCAGAGGGTGACAGTACAGCGGTCT
CGGGCCCCGGGCCCGGCCAGATGGTGGCACCGGTAACCGGGTACAGCCTGGGCGTGCGGCGAGCTGAGAT
CAAGCCCGGGGTGCGCGAGATCCACCTGTGCAAGGACGAGCGCGGCAAGACCGGGCTGAGGCTGCGGAAG
GTCGACCAGGGGCTCTTTGTGCAGTTGGTCCAGGCCAACACCCCTGCATCCCTTGTGGGGCTGCGCTTTG
GGGACCAGCTCCTGCAGATTGACGGGCGTGACTGTGCTGGGTGGAGCTCGCACAAAGCCCATCAGGTGGT
GAAGAAGGCATCAGGCGATAAGATTGTCATGGTGGTTCGGGACAGGCCGTTCCAGCGGACTGTCACCATG
CACAAGGACAGCATGGGCCATGTCGGCTTCGTGATCAAGAAGGGGAAGATTGTCTCTCTGGTCAAAGGGA
GTTCTGCGGCCCGCAACGGGCTCCTCACCAACCACTACGTGTGTGAGGTGGACGGGCAGAATGTTATCGG
GCTGAAGGACAAAAAGATCATGGAGATTCTGGCCACGGCTGGGAACGTTGTCACCCTGACCATCATCCCC
AGTGTGATCTACGAGCACATGGTCAAAAAGTTGCCTCCAGTCCTGCTCCACCACACCATGGACCACTCCA
TCCCAGATGCCTGAAGCCACTGCAGGGCAGGGCAGGCAGGGGGGGCTTCCCGCCCTCCTGCAGCAAAGGG
CAACCACCCTCGGATGAATTCTGCAGTCGACGGTACCGCGGGCCCGGGATCCACCGGATCTAGATAACTG
ATCATAATCAGCCATACCACATTTGTAGAGGTTTTACTTGCTTTAAAAAACCTCCCACACCTCCCCCTGA
ACCTGAAACATAAAATGAATGCAATTGTTGTTGTTAACTTGTTTATTGCAGCTTATAATGGTTACAAATA
AAGCAATAGCATCACAAATTTCACAAATAAAGCATTTTTTTCACTGCATTCTAGTTGTGGTTTGTCCAAA
CTCATCAATGTATCTTAACGCGTAAATTGTAAGCGTTAATATTTTGTTAAAATTCGCGTTAAATTTTTGT
TAAATCAGCTCATTTTTTAACCAATAGGCCGAAATCGGCAAAATCCCTTATAAATCAAAAGAATAGACCG
AGATAGGGT
[37 nt withheld, positions 3440-3476]
AAAGAACGTGGACTCCAACGTCAAAGG
[49 nt withheld, positions 3504-3552]
T
[91 nt withheld, positions 3554-3644]
G
[124 nt withheld, positions 3646-3769]
CAGGTGGCACTTTTCGGGGAAATGTGCGCGGAACCCCTATTTGTTTATTTTTCTAAATACATTCAAATAT
GTATCCGCTCATGAGACAATAACCCTGATAAATGCTTCAATAATATTGAAAAAGGAAGAGTCCTGAGGCG
GAAAGAACCAGCTGTGGAATGTGTGTCAGTTAGGGTGTGGAAAGTCCCCAGGCTCCCCAGCAGGCAGAAG
TATGCAAAGCATGCATCTCAATTAGTCAGCAACCAGGTGTGGAAAGTCCCCAGGCTCCCCAGCAGGCAGA
AGTATGCAAAGCATGCATCTCAATTAGTCAGCAACCATAGTCCCGCCCCTAACTCCGCCCATCCCGCCCC
TAACTCCGCCCAGTTCCGCCCATTCTCCGCCCCATGGCTGACTAATTTTTTTTATTTATGCAGAGGCCGA
GGCCGCCTCGGCCTCTGAGCTATTCCAGAAGTAGTGAGGAGGCTTTTTTGGAGGCCTAGGCTTTTGCAAA
GATCGATCAAGAGACAGGATGAGGATCGTTTCGCATGATTGAACAAGATGGATTGCACGCAGGTTCTCCG
GCCGCTTGGGTGGAGAGGCTATTCGGCTATGACTGGGCACAACAGACAATCGGCTGCTCTGATGCCGCCG
TGTTCCGGCTGTCAGCGCAGGGGCGCCCGGTTCTTTTTGTCAAGACCGACCTGTCCGGTGCCCTGAATGA
ACTGCAAGACGAGGCAGCGCGGCTATCGTGGCTGGCCACGACGGGCGTTCCTTGCGCAGCTGTGCTCGAC
GTTGTCACTGAAGCGGGAAGGGACTGGCTGCTATTGGGCGAAGTGCCGGGGCAGGATCTCCTGTCATCTC
ACCTTGCTCCTGCCGAGAAAGTATCCATCATGGCTGATGCAATGCGGCGGCTGCATACGCTTGATCCGGC
TACCTGCCCATTCGACCACCAAGCGAAACATCGCATCGAGCGAGCACGTACTCGGATGGAAGCCGGTCTT
GTCGATCAGGATGATCTGGACGAAGAGCATCAGGGGCTCGCGCCAGCCGAACTGTTCGCCAGGCTCAAGG
CGAGCATGCCCGACGGCGAGGATCTCGTCGTGACCCATGGCGATGCCTGCTTGCCGAATATCATGGTGGA
AAATGGCCGCTTTTCTGGATTCATCGACTGTGGCCGGCTGGGTGTGGCGGACCGCTATCAGGACATAGCG
TTGGCTACCCGTGATATTGCTGAAGAGCTTGGCGGCGAATGGGCTGACCGCTTCCTCGTGCTTTACGGTA
TCGCCGCTCCCGATTCGCAGCGCATCGCCTTCTATCGCCTTCTTGACGAGTTCTTCTGAGCGGGACTCTG
GGGTTCGAAATGACCGACCAAGCGACGCCCAACCTGCCATCACGAGATTTCGATTCCACCGCCGCCTTCT
ATGAAAGGTTGGGCTTCGGAATCGTTTTCCGGGACGCCGGCTGGATGATCCTCCAGCGCGGGGATCTCAT
GCTGGAGTTCTTCGCCCACCCTAGGGGGAGGCTAACTGAAACACGGAAGGAGACAATACCGGAAGGAACC
CGCGCTATGACGGCAATAAAAAGACAGAATAAAACGCACGGTGTTGGGTCGTTTGTTCATAAACGCGGGG
TTCGGTCCCAGGGCTGGCACTCTGTCGATACCCCACCGAGACCCCATTGGGGCCAATACGCCCGCGTTTC
TTCCTTTTCCCCACCCCACCCCCCAAGTTCGGGTGAAGGCCCAGGGCTCGCAGCCAACGTCGGGGCGGCA
GGCCCTGCCATAGCCTCAGGTTACTCATATATACTTTAGATTGATTTAAAACTTCATTTTTAATTTAAAA
GGATCTAGGTGAAGATCCTTTTTGATAATCTCATGACCAAAATCCCTTAACGTGAGTTTTCGTTCCACTG
AGCGTCAGACCCCGTAGAAAAGATCAAAGGAT
